>Addgene plasmid #233379 | XZ024 CMV-TO-bArrestin2-MCP (FLP-IN) | addgene full sequence | sequence record 466390 | Addgene NGS Result
GAAATCTCGTAGTACGTGCTATTCCTTTGCCCTCGGACGAGTGCTGGGGCGTCGGTTTCCACTATCGGCG
AGTACTTCTACACAGCCATCGGTCCAGACGGCCGCGCTTCTGCGGGCGATTTGTGTACGCCCGACAGTCC
CGGCTCCGGATCGGACGATTGCGTCGCATCGACCCTGCGCCCAAGCTGCATCATCGAAATTGCCGTCAAC
CAAGCTCTGATAGAGTTGGTCAAGACCAATGCGGAGCATATACGCCCGGAGCCGCGGCGATCCTGCAAGC
TCCGGATGCCTCCGCTCGAAGTAGCGCGTCTGCTGCTCCATACAAGCCAACCACGGCCTCCAGAAGAAGA
TGTTGGCGACCTCGTATTGGGAATCCCCGAACATCGCCTCGCTCCAGTCAATGACCGCTGTTATGCGGCC
ATTGTCCGTCAGGACATTGTTGGAGCCGAAATCCGCGTGCACGAGGTGCCGGACTTCGGGGCAGTCCTCG
GCCCAAAGCATCAGCTCATCGAGAGCCTGCGCGACGGACGCACTGACGGTGTCGTCCATCACAGTTTGCC
AGTGATACACATGGGGATCAGCAATCGCGCATATGAAATCACGCCATGTAGTGTATTGACCGATTCCTTG
CGGTCCGAATGGGCCGAACCCGCTCGTCTGGCTAAGATCGGCCGCAGCGATCGCATCCATGGCCTCCGCG
ACCGGCTGCAGAACAGCGGGCAGTTCGGTTTCAGGCAGGTCTTGCAACGTGACACCCTGTGCACGGCGGG
AGATGCAATAGGTCAGGCTCTCGCTGAATTCCCCAATGTCAAGCACTTCCGGAATCGGGAGCGCGGCCGA
TGCAAAGTGCCGATAAACATAACGATCTTTGTAGAAACCATCGGCGCAGCTATTTACCCGCAGGACATAT
CCACGCCCTCCTACATCGAAGCTGAAAGCACGAGATTCTTCGCCCTCCGAGAGCTGCATCAGGTCGGAGA
CGCTGTCGAACTTTTCGATCAGAAACTTCTCGACAGACGTCGCGGTGAGTTCAGGCTTTTTGGCCAAGGA
AGTTCCTATACTTTCTAGAGAATAGGAACTTCGGAATAGGAACTTCTAGGTACGTGAACCATCACCCT
[91 nt withheld, positions 1119-1209]
G
[124 nt withheld, positions 1211-1334]
GGGGATACCCCCTAGAGCCCCAGCTGGTTCTTTCCGCCTCAGAAGCCATAGAGCCCACCGCATCCCCAGA
ACATCGATAGATCTCCATAGAGCCCACCGCATCCCCAGCATGCCTGCTATTGTCTTCCCAATCCTCCCCC
TTGCTGTCCTGCCCCACCCCACCCCCCAGAATAGAATGACACCTACTCAGACAATGCGATGCAATTTCCT
CATTTTATTAGGAAAGGACAGTGGGAGTGGCACCTTCCAGGGTCAAGGAAGGCACGGGGGAGGGGCAAAC
AACAGATGGCTGGCAACTAGAAGGCACAGTCGAGGCTGATCAGCGGGTTTAAACTCAATGATGATTATGA
TGATGGTCGACGGCGCTATTCAGATCCTCTTCTGAGATGAGTTTTTGTTCGGGCCCTCCTCGAGCGGCTC
AGTAAATTCCGCTATTCGCAGCGATTGCGGAAGGTATCGGGTTGCCATCTTTCAGAAGTCCTTGCATGGC
TTTTACAATAAGCTCGCAGTCGCTATTGGTCGCAAATATCGGAATCGTCAATTCCATATTCAAGTATGAG
CGCCATGCACCTTTGGGGACCTCCACTTTAATGGTATACTTCCGGTTCTGGGCACTAGATTGGCGTACAC
TACAAGTCACCTTATAGGCTTGTGATCTTGAATTGGAAGAGATCCACTCGGCTATCCCATTCGCAAAGTT
ACTTGGAGCTACTGTGACGTCTCCAGTGCCGCCGTTGTCCACGAGCACAAACTGTGTAAAATTGGAGGCC
ATGGACCCGCCACCGGTTCCGCCACCATATATTCCTGAGTTGGCGGCGATCGCAGAGGGAATCGGGTTAC
CGTCTTTCAAAAGACCTTGCATGGCCTTGACAATCAGCTCGCAGTCTGAATTAGTCGCAAAGATTGGGAT
CGTAAGCTCCATATTAAGATAAGATCGCCACGCCCCTTTTGGCACTTCTACCTTTATGGTATATTTTCGG
TTCTGTGCGGAACTTTGGCGAACTGAGCATGTGACTTTATATGCCTGACTCCGGCTGTTACTACTTATCC
ATTCTGCAATCCCGTTCGCAAAATTGCTCGGCGCAACAGTTACGTCTCCGGTGCCACCATTGTCAACCAA
CACAAATTGCGTAAAGTTGCTCGCCATAGCGCTACCACCGCCGCAGAGTTGATCATCATAGTCGTCATCC
TTCATCCCCTTCAGCCGAAGCCGGGCAAAGTCCTCAAACACAATGTCATCATCTGTGGCATAGTTGGTAT
CAAATTCAATGAGGTTGGTGTCCACAGGGACATCTGTCTCCGGAGCGGCTGACTGGGGTCTGGGGAGGGG
GATGTGGTCGTGGGGCTTGGGGTGCATAAGAACAAAAGGCAGCTCCACAGAGACATCCCCGCCTCGAGAC
ACCACCAGCTTCACCTTGACCCTGTAGGACACCAGGATTCCCAGCACCTCCTTGTTGGCACCCTCCTTCA
CGATGGTGCTGGAAGCCAGGTTGGTGTCCTCGTGCTTGAGTTTCCCATCCAGGGCGAGACCCCGCTTCTC
CCGGTTGTCGCTGAGCAGTGGGGTTATGGTGTACACCTTACAGAATGTGGAGCTGGGAGATACCTGGTCA
TCTTGTTCGAGTTGAGCCACAGGACACTTGTACTGGGCGGTGCTGAAGAGGCAGATGTCGGCGTACTGTC
TCACAGAGACTTTGATCTTCTTGACGGTCTTGGTGGAGTTGTTGGTGACGTGGACATTTACATTGAGGGG
CTCCCCATGGTAGTACAGCTCCTTGTCCAGGGAAGCCTCGAGGTGCAGGGACCGGTCAGACATGAGGAAG
TGGCGTGTGGTTTCGGCTGAAGGCTGGGGGCCGGGTTTCTCCGGGGCGAACTGCACCTTTCGGATCACCA
GCCGCACAGAGTTCCTTTTGTGGCTTTTCTCTTCTAGTGATTTAGCACAGAAGGCTCGAATCTCAAAGTC
TACGCCGCAGGCCTTTCCTGTATCCTCTGGGCCTGGCTGCAGTGTGACGGAGCATGGAAGATTCTGGGGT
ATGGTGAAGAAGAAGGGGTGGGCATGCTGGCCCAGCTTCCTCAGCAGCCGGTCCTGCAGGCGGGTGGGGG
GCCGGGGTGGGTTGGGCACCGGGGGGAAGGCCTGGTAGGTGGCGATGAACAGGTCTTTGCGGAAGGACAA
GCCCAGCACATCCAGGTCTTCACGGCCATAGCGGAAGGCGCAGGTGAGGGTCACAAACACTTTGCGGTCC
TTCAGGTAGTCAGGGTCCACAAGCACCACGCCATCTACAGGGTCCACTTTGTCCAGGTGATCTACGAAGT
CCCGCTTGCCCAAGTACACGGTGAGCTTGCAGTTAGGGCTCGACTTCTTGAAGACCCTGGTCCCGGGTTT
CTCCCCCATGGTGGCGAAGCTTAAGTTTAAACGCTAGAGTCCGGAGGCTGGATCGGTCCCGGTGTCTTCT
ATGGAGGTCAAAACAGCGTGGATGGCGTCTCCAGGCGATCTGACGGTTCACTAAACGAGCTCGTCGACGA
TCTCTATCACTGATAGGGAGATCTCTATCACTGATAGGGAGAGCTCTGCTTATATAGACCTCCCACCGTA
CACGCCTACCGCCCATTTGCGTCAATGGGGCGGAGTTGTTACGACATTTTGGAAAGTCCCGTTGATTTTG
GTGCCAAAACAAACTCCCATTGACGTCAATGGGGTGGAGACTTGGAAATCCCCGTGAGTCAAACCGCTAT
CCACGCCCATTGATGTACTGCCAAAACCGCATCACCATGGTAATAGCGATGACTAATACGTAGATGTACT
GCCAAGTAGGAAAGTCCCATAAGGTCATGTACTGGGCATAATGCCAGGCGGGCCATTTACCGTCATTGAC
GTCAATAGGGGGCGTACTTGGCATATGATACACTTGATGTACTGCCAAGTGGGCAGTTTACCGTAAATAC
TCCACCCATTGACGTCAATGGAAAGTCCCTATTGGCGTTACTATGGGAACATACGTCATTATTGACGTCA
ATGGGCGGGGGTCGTTGGGCGGTCAGCCAGGCGGGCCATTTACCGTAAGTTATGTAACGCGGAACTCCAT
ATATGGGCTATGAACTAATGACCCCGTAATTGATTACTATTAATAACTAGTCAATAATCAATGTCAACGC
GTATATCTGGCCCGTACGAAGCAGCGCAAAACGCCTAACCCTAAGCAGATTCTTCATGCAATTGTCGGTC
AAGCCTTGCCTTGTTGTAGCTTAAATTTTGCTCGCGCACTACTCAGCGACCTCCAACACACAAGCAGGGA
GCAGATACTGGCTTAACTATGCGGCATCAGAGCAGATTGTACTGAGAGTGCACCATAGGGGATCGGGAGA
TCTCCCGATCCGTCGACGTCAGGTGGCACTTTTCGGGGAAATGTGCGCGGAACCCCTATTTGTTTATTTT
TCTAAATACATTCAAATATGTATCCGCTCATGAGACAATAACCCTGATAAATGCTTCAATAATATTGAAA
AAGGAAGAGTATGAGTATTCAACATTTCCGTGTCGCCCTTATTCCCTTTTTTGCGGCATTTTGCCTTCCT
GTTTTTGCTCACCCAGAAACGCTGGTGAAAGTAAAAGATGCTGAAGATCAGTTGGGTGCACGAGTGGGTT
ACATCGAACTGGATCTCAACAGCGGTAAGATCCTTGAGAGTTTTCGCCCCGAAGAACGTTTTCCAATGAT
GAGCACTTTTAAAGTTCTGCTATGTGGCGCGGTATTATCCCGTATTGACGCCGGGCAAGAGCAACTCGGT
CGCCGCATACACTATTCTCAGAATGACTTGGTTGAGTACTCACCAGTCACAGAAAAGCATCTTACGGATG
GCATGACAGTAAGAGAATTATGCAGTGCTGCCATAACCATGAGTGATAACACTGCGGCCAACTTACTTCT
GACAACGATCGGAGGACCGAAGGAGCTAACCGCTTTTTTGCACAACATGGGGGATCATGTAACTCGCCTT
GATCGTTGGGAACCGGAGCTGAATGAAGCCATACCAAACGACGAGCGTGACACCACGATGCCTGTAGCAA
TGGCAACAACGTTGCGCAAACTATTAACTGGCGAACTACTTACTCTAGCTTCCCGGCAACAATTAATAGA
CTGGATGGAGGCGGATAAAGTTGCAGGACCACTTCTGCGCTCGGCCCTTCCGGCTGGCTGGTTTATTGCT
GATAAATCTGGAGCCGGTGAGCGTGGGTCTCGCGGTATCATTGCAGCACTGGGGCCAGATGGTAAGCCCT
CCCGTATCGTAGTTATCTACACGACGGGGAGTCAGGCAACTATGGATGAACGAAATAGACAGATCGCTGA
GATAGGTGCCTCACTGATTAAGCATTGGTAACTGTCAGACCAAGTTTACTCATATATACTTTAGATTGAT
TTAAAACTTCATTTTTAATTTAAAAGGATCTAGGTGAAGATCCTTTTTGATAATCTCATGACCAAAATCC
CTTAACGTGAGTTTTCGTTCCACTGAGCGTCAGACCCCGTAGAAAAGATCAAAGGATCTTCTTGAGATCC
TTTTTTTCTGCGCGTAATCTGCTGCTTGCAAACAAAAAAACCACCGCTACCAGCGGTGGTTTGTTTGCCG
GATCAAGAGCTACCAACTCTTTTTCCGAAGGTAACTGGCTTCAGCAGAGCGCAGATACCAAATACTGTTC
TTCTAGTGTAGCCGTAGTTAGGCCACCACTTCAAGAACTCTGTAGCACCGCCTACATACCTCGCTCTGCT
AATCCTGTTACCAGTGGCTGCTGCCAGTGGCGATAAGTCGTGTCTTACCGGGTTGGACTCAAGACGATAG
TTACCGGATAAGGCGCAGCGGTCGGGCTGAACGGGGGGTTCGTGCACACAGCCCAGCTTGGAGCGAACGA
CCTACACCGAACTGAGATACCTACAGCGTGAGCTATGAGAAAGCGCCACGCTTCCCGAAGGGAGAAAGGC
GGACAGGTATCCGGTAAGCGGCAGGGTCGGAACAGGAGAGCGCACGAGGGAGCTTCCAGGGGGAAACGCC
TGGTATCTTTATAGTCCTGTCGGGTTTCGCCACCTCTGACTTGAGCGTCGATTTTTGTGATGCTCGTCAG
GGGGGCGGAGCCTATGGAAAAACGCCAGCAACGCGGCCTTTTTACGGTTCCTGGCCTTTTGCTGGCCTTT
TGCTCACATGTTCTTTCCTGCGTTATCCCCTGATTCTGTGGATAACCGTATTACCGCCTTTGAGTGAGCT
GATACCGCTCGCCGCAGCCGAACGACCGAGCGCAGCGAGTCAGTGAGCGAGGAAGCGGAAGAGCGCCCAA
TACGCAAACCGCCTCTCCCCGCGCGTTGGCCGATTCATTAATGCAGCTGGCACGACAGGTTTCCCGACTG
GAAAGCGGGCAGTGAGCGCAACGCAATTAATGTGAGTTAGCTCACTCATTAGGCACCCCAGGCTTTACAC
TTTATGCTTCCGGCTCGTATGTTGTGTGGAATTGTGAGCGGATAACAATTTCACACAGGAAACAGCTATG
ACCATGATTACGCCAAGCTCTAGCTAGAGGTCGACGGTATACAGACATGATAAGATACATTGATGAGTTT
GGACAAACCACAACTAGAATGCAGTGAAAAAAATGCTTTATTTGTGAAATTTGTGATGCTATTGCTTTAT
TTGTAACCATTATAAGCTGCAATAAACAAGTTGGGGTGGGCGAAGAACTCCAGCATGAGATCCCCGCGCT
GGAGGATCATCCAGCCGGCGTCCCGGAAAACGATTCCGAAGCCCAACCTTTCATAGAAGGCGGCGGTGGA
ATC
Features (pLannotate 1.2.2; 23 found; start..end, strand, type, name):
     19..1041    -  CDS            HygR: aminoglycoside phosphotransferase from E. coli; aph(4)-Ia; confers resistance to hygromycin
   1049..1096    -  protein_bind   FRT: FLP-mediated recombination occurs in the 8-bp core sequence TCTAGAAA (Turan and Bode, 2011). FLP recombinase from the Saccharomyces cerevisiae 2μ plasmid
   1101..1334    -  rep_origin     f1 ori (fragment) (sequence partly withheld): f1 bacteriophage origin of replication; arrow indicates direction of (+) strand synthesis
   1355..1376    -  promoter       SV40 promoter (fragment): SV40 enhancer and early promoter
   1380..1403    -  polyA_signal   bGH poly(A) signal (fragment): bovine growth hormone polyadenylation signal
   1419..1643    -  polyA_signal   bGH poly(A) signal: bovine growth hormone polyadenylation signal
   1756..2106    -  CDS            CAPSD_BPMS2 (fragment): Experimental evidence at protein level: Swiss-Prot protein existence level 1. Acts as a translational repressor of viral replicase synthesis late in infection. This latter function is the result of capsid protein interaction with an RNA hairpin which contains the replicase ribosome-binding site. From Escherichia phage MS2 (Bacteriophage MS2).
   2497..3723    -  CDS            ARRB2: ARRB2_HUMAN - Also known as ARB2, ARR2. Experimental evidence at protein level: Swiss-Prot protein existence level 1. Functions in regulating agonist-mediated G-protein coupled receptor (GPCR) signaling by mediating both receptor desensitization and resensitization processes. During homologous desensitization, beta- arrestins bind to the GPRK-phosphorylated receptor and sterically preclude its coupling to the cognate G-protein; the binding appears to require additional receptor determinants exposed only in the active receptor conformation. The beta-arrestins target many receptors for internali
   3813..3846    -  promoter       TRE3GV promoter (fragment): 3rd-generation Tet-responsive promoter that can be activated by binding of Tet-On® 3G, optimized for retroviral and lentiviral vectors
   3854..3873    -  promoter       PLtetO-1 promoter (fragment): modified phage lambda PL promoter with tet operator sites (Lutz and Bujard, 1997)
   3875..3894    -  promoter       PLtetO-1 promoter (fragment): modified phage lambda PL promoter with tet operator sites (Lutz and Bujard, 1997)
   3896..4099    -  promoter       CMV promoter: human cytomegalovirus (CMV) immediate early promoter
   4100..4479    -  enhancer       CMV enhancer: human cytomegalovirus immediate early enhancer
   4629..4681    +  misc_feature   bom (fragment): basis of mobility region from pBR322
   4740..4844    +  promoter       AmpR promoter: bla
   4845..5705    +  CDS            AmpR: β-lactamase; bla; confers resistance to ampicillin, carbenicillin, and related antibiotics
   5876..6464    +  rep_origin     ori: high-copy-number ColE1/pMB1/pBR322/pUC origin of replication
   6647..6739    +  CDS            lacI (fragment): lac repressor; lacI; The lac repressor binds to the lac operator to inhibit transcription in E. coli. This inhibition can be relieved by adding lactose or isopropyl-β-D-thiogalactopyranoside (IPTG).
   6752..6773    +  protein_bind   CAP binding site: CAP binding activates transcription in the presence of cAMP. E. coli catabolite activator protein
   6788..6818    +  promoter       lac promoter: promoter for the E. coli lac operon
   6826..6842    +  protein_bind   lac operator: The lac repressor binds to the lac operator to inhibit transcription in E. coli. This inhibition can be relieved by adding lactose or isopropyl-β-D-thiogalactopyranoside (IPTG). lac repressor encoded by lacI
   6915..7036    -  polyA_signal   SV40 poly(A) signal: SV40 polyadenylation signal
   7031..9       -  CDS            ble (fragment) (across the origin): BLE_KLEPN - Experimental evidence at protein level: Swiss-Prot protein existence level 1. Binding protein with a strong affinity to the bleomycin family of antibiotics. Binds to CL990; an antimitotic-antibiotic compound. From Klebsiella pneumoniae.
