[The description below was written by a language model from this plasmid's Addgene catalogue record and pLannotate feature annotations shown in this document.]
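Description:
XZ024 CMV-TO-bArrestin2-MCP (FLP-IN) is a 7.1 kb mammalian expression plasmid built on a Flp-In-type backbone, designed for site-specific integration of a β-arrestin 2 fusion into mammalian cells. It is propagated in E. coli through a high-copy ColE1/pUC origin with ampicillin selection (β-lactamase under its own promoter). The backbone also retains a partial f1 origin and lac promoter/operator remnants.

The payload is human ARRB2 (recorded as wild type) fused through a short linker to tandem-dimer MS2 coat protein (tdMCP), the phage capsid protein that binds a specific RNA hairpin. The automated annotation marks only one MCP-like segment downstream of ARRB2. The unannotated gap between the two is long enough to hold the linker and a second MCP copy, but the table does not confirm this. Expression is driven by the CMV enhancer and promoter followed by tet operator sequences (the "TO" in the name). This arrangement would allow repression by Tet repressor and induction with tetracycline or doxycycline in cells that express the repressor, and constitutive expression elsewhere. Transcripts terminate at a bGH polyadenylation signal.

An FRT site sits directly upstream of a hygromycin resistance coding sequence that has no annotated promoter of its own and is followed by an SV40 poly(A) signal. This is the usual Flp-In logic: FLP-mediated recombination into a genomic FRT landing site places the marker behind a resident promoter, so hygromycin resistance reports correct integration.

Because β-arrestin 2 is recruited to activated, phosphorylated GPCRs, the fusion presumably couples receptor activation to recruitment of an RNA-binding module. That would fit the associated work on post-transcriptional synthetic receptors, though the record gives no further detail on the mechanism.
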