Addgene plasmid #233379: XZ024 CMV-TO-bArrestin2-MCP (FLP-IN)
Purpose: ARRB2-tdMCP with a short linker
Depositing lab: Xiaojing Gao. Depositing organization: Stanford University. Publication: Post-transcriptional modular synthetic receptors. Zhang X, Mille-Fragoso LS, Kaseniit KE, Lee AP, Zhang M, Call CC, Hu Y, Xie Y, Gao XJ. Nat Chem Biol. 2025 Mar 28. doi: 10.1038/s41589-025-01872-w. PubMed 40155716.
Backbone
  Vector backbone: FLP-IN
  Vector type: Mammalian Expression
Growth in bacteria
  Bacterial resistance: Ampicillin, 100 μg/mL
  Growth temperature: 37°C
  Growth strain: DH5alpha
  Copy number: High Copy
Gene/Insert
  Gene/Insert name: ARRB2-tdMCP
  Species: Synthetic
  Mutation: WT
  Promoter: CMV
  Cloning method: Gibson Cloning
Terms and licenses: Academic/Nonprofit Terms; Industry Terms: Not Available to Industry
Depositor comments: https://benchling.com/s/seq-bh8Bj9ZK0csAjBV4M06E?m=slm-aSoStcNsBz2OMFmAh2Bs for annotated sequence file. Please visit https://doi.org/10.1101/2024.05.03.592453 for bioRxiv preprint.
How to cite: XZ024 CMV-TO-bArrestin2-MCP (FLP-IN) was a gift from Xiaojing Gao (Addgene plasmid # 233379 ; http://n2t.net/addgene:233379 ; RRID:Addgene_233379)
